Addgene plasmid #235706: pYO1031
Purpose: Expression of FL human Beclin 1 and FL human UVRAG in mammalian cells
Depositing lab: Roger Williams. Depositing organization: MRC Laboratory of Molecular Biology. Publication: Membrane characteristics tune activities of endosomal and autophagic human VPS34 complexes. Ohashi Y, Tremel S, Masson GR, McGinney L, Boulanger J, Rostislavleva K, Johnson CM, Niewczas I, Clark J, Williams RL. Elife. 2020 Jun 30;9:e58281. doi: 10.7554/eLife.58281. PubMed 32602837.
Backbone
  Vector backbone: pCAG
  Vector type: Mammalian Expression
Growth in bacteria
  Bacterial resistance: Ampicillin, 100 μg/mL
  Growth temperature: 37°C
  Growth strain: DH5alpha
  Growth instructions: Depositing lab also recommends XL10-gold E. coli for transformation.
  Copy number: High Copy
Gene/Insert 1
  Gene/Insert name: Beclin 1
  Species: H. sapiens (human)
  Entrez Gene: BECN1 (a.k.a. ATG6, VPS30, beclin1)
  Promoter: CMV
  Cloning method: Gibson Cloning
  Sequencing primers: 5′ n/a
Gene/Insert 2
  Gene/Insert name: UVRAG
  Species: H. sapiens (human)
  Entrez Gene: UVRAG (a.k.a. DHTX, VPS38, p63)
  Promoter: CAG
  Cloning method: Gibson Cloning
  Sequencing primers: 5′ n/a
Terms and licenses: Academic/Nonprofit Terms; Industry Terms: Not Available to Industry
Depositor comments: For other work using this plasmid, please see Buckles et al. 2020 PMID 33137306; Tremel et al. 2021 PMID 33692360.
How to cite: pYO1031 was a gift from Roger Williams (Addgene plasmid # 235706 ; http://n2t.net/addgene:235706 ; RRID:Addgene_235706)
