[The description below was written by a language model from this plasmid's Addgene catalogue record and pLannotate feature annotations shown in this document.]
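Description:
pYO1031 is a 9.3 kb mammalian expression plasmid built on a pCAG backbone that co-expresses full-length human Beclin 1 (BECN1) and full-length human UVRAG from two separate transcription units arranged in tandem on the same strand. It is maintained in E. coli through a high-copy ColE1/pUC-type origin and selected with ampicillin via the β-lactamase gene and its native promoter. The backbone also carries remnants of a lac promoter/operator region and an SV40 origin with an adjacent SV40 polyadenylation signal. The SV40 origin can support episomal amplification in cells that supply large T antigen. No mammalian selection marker is annotated.

The first cassette places the Beclin 1 coding sequence under the CMV immediate-early enhancer and promoter, terminated by the bovine growth hormone poly(A) signal. Short matches to tet operator-containing promoters lie just downstream of the CMV promoter, suggesting a CMV/TetO-type arrangement that would be repressible in cells expressing Tet repressor and constitutive otherwise, although the catalogue entry simply lists the promoter as CMV. The second cassette drives UVRAG from the CAG promoter (CMV enhancer, chicken β-actin promoter and chimeric β-actin/β-globin intron) and ends with the rabbit β-globin poly(A) signal. The small β-globin coding fragment annotated after UVRAG is most likely part of that 3′ region rather than a fusion partner. No epitope or purification tags are annotated on either protein.

Beclin 1 and UVRAG are subunits of the endosomal VPS34 complex (complex II). The associated study examines the activities of human VPS34 complexes on membranes, so this plasmid serves to supply these two subunits together in transfected mammalian cells, presumably alongside plasmids for the remaining subunits.
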