Features (pLannotate 1.2.2; 25 found; start..end, strand, type, name):
      1..380     +  enhancer       CMV enhancer: human cytomegalovirus immediate early enhancer
    381..584     +  promoter       CMV promoter: human cytomegalovirus (CMV) immediate early promoter
    586..605     +  promoter       PLtetO-1 promoter (fragment): modified phage lambda PL promoter with tet operator sites (Lutz and Bujard, 1997)
    607..626     +  promoter       PLtetO-1 promoter (fragment): modified phage lambda PL promoter with tet operator sites (Lutz and Bujard, 1997)
    634..667     +  promoter       TRE3GV promoter (fragment): 3rd-generation Tet-responsive promoter that can be activated by binding of Tet-On® 3G, optimized for retroviral and lentiviral vectors
    756..2105    +  CDS            BECN1 (sequence withheld): BECN1_HUMAN - Also known as GT197. Experimental evidence at protein level: Swiss-Prot protein existence level 1. Beclin-1-C 35 kDa localized to mitochondria can promote apoptosis; it induces the mitochondrial translocation of BAX and the release of proapoptotic factors. From Homo sapiens (Human).
   2152..2376    +  polyA_signal   bGH poly(A) signal: bovine growth hormone polyadenylation signal
   2433..2736    +  enhancer       CMV enhancer: human cytomegalovirus immediate early enhancer
   2738..2859    +  promoter       chicken β-actin promoter (fragment): contains a 21-bp deletion relative to the standard chicken β-actin promoter
   2879..3035    +  promoter       chicken β-actin promoter (fragment): contains a 21-bp deletion relative to the standard chicken β-actin promoter
   3036..4052    +  intron         chimeric intron: chimera between introns from chicken β-actin and rabbit β-globin
   4132..6228    +  CDS            UVRAG: UVRAG_HUMAN - Experimental evidence at protein level: Swiss-Prot protein existence level 1. Involved in maintaining chromosomal stability. Promotes DNA double-strand break (DSB) repair by association with DNA-dependent protein kinase complex DNA-PK and activating it in non-homologous end joining (NHEJ) (PubMed:22542840). Required for centrosome stability and proper chromosome segregation (PubMed:22542840). From Homo sapiens (Human).
   6238..6315    +  CDS            HBB (fragment): HBB_PONPY - Experimental evidence at transcript level: Swiss-Prot protein existence level 2. Involved in oxygen transport from the lung to the various peripheral tissues. From Pongo pygmaeus (Bornean orangutan).
   6386..6441    +  polyA_signal   β-globin poly(A) signal: rabbit β-globin polyadenylation signal (Gil and Proudfoot, 1987)
   6826..6842    -  protein_bind   lac operator: The lac repressor binds to the lac operator to inhibit transcription in E. coli. This inhibition can be relieved by adding lactose or isopropyl-β-D-thiogalactopyranoside (IPTG). lac repressor encoded by lacI
   6850..6880    -  promoter       lac promoter: promoter for the E. coli lac operon
   6895..6916    -  protein_bind   CAP binding site: CAP binding activates transcription in the presence of cAMP. E. coli catabolite activator protein
   6929..6968    -  CDS            lacI (fragment): lac repressor; lacI; The lac repressor binds to the lac operator to inhibit transcription in E. coli. This inhibition can be relieved by adding lactose or isopropyl-β-D-thiogalactopyranoside (IPTG).
   6975..6997    +  promoter       SV40 promoter (fragment): SV40 enhancer and early promoter
   7021..7156    +  rep_origin     SV40 ori: SV40 origin of replication
   7176..7310    +  polyA_signal   SV40 poly(A) signal: SV40 polyadenylation signal
   7312..7366    -  CDS            lacI (fragment): lac repressor; lacI; The lac repressor binds to the lac operator to inhibit transcription in E. coli. This inhibition can be relieved by adding lactose or isopropyl-β-D-thiogalactopyranoside (IPTG).
   7549..8137    -  rep_origin     ori: high-copy-number ColE1/pMB1/pBR322/pUC origin of replication
   8308..9168    -  CDS            AmpR: β-lactamase; bla; confers resistance to ampicillin, carbenicillin, and related antibiotics
   9169..9273    -  promoter       AmpR promoter: bla
>Addgene plasmid #235706 | pYO1031 | addgene full sequence | sequence record 472457 | Addgene NGS Result
GACATTGATTATTGACTAGTTATTAATAGTAATCAATTACGGGGTCATTAGTTCATAGCCCATATATGGA
GTTCCGCGTTACATAACTTACGGTAAATGGCCCGCCTGGCTGACCGCCCAACGACCCCCGCCCATTGACG
TCAATAATGACGTATGTTCCCATAGTAACGCCAATAGGGACTTTCCATTGACGTCAATGGGTGGAGTATT
TACGGTAAACTGCCCACTTGGCAGTACATCAAGTGTATCATATGCCAAGTACGCCCCCTATTGACGTCAA
TGACGGTAAATGGCCCGCCTGGCATTATGCCCAGTACATGACCTTATGGGACTTTCCTACTTGGCAGTAC
ATCTACGTATTAGTCATCGCTATTACCATGGTGATGCGGTTTTGGCAGTACATCAATGGGCGTGGATAGC
GGTTTGACTCACGGGGATTTCCAAGTCTCCACCCCATTGACGTCAATGGGAGTTTGTTTTGGCACCAAAA
TCAACGGGACTTTCCAAAATGTCGTAACAACTCCGCCCCATTGACGCAAATGGGCGGTAGGCGTGTACGG
TGGGAGGTCTATATAAGCAGAGCTCTCCCTATCAGTGATAGAGATCTCCCTATCAGTGATAGAGATCGTC
GACGAGCTCGTTTAGTGAACCGTCAGATCGCCTGGAGACGCCATCCACGCTGTTTTGACCTCCATAGAAG
ACACCGGGACCGATCCAGCCTCCGGACTCTAGCGTTTAAACTTAAGCTTGGTACC
[1350 nt withheld, positions 756-2105]
TGAGTCGAGTCTAGAGGGCCCGTTTAAACCCGCTGATCAGCCTCGACTGTGCCTTCTAGTTGCCAGCCAT
CTGTTGTTTGCCCCTCCCCCGTGCCTTCCTTGACCCTGGAAGGTGCCACTCCCACTGTCCTTTCCTAATA
AAATGAGGAAATTGCATCGCATTGTCTGAGTAGGTGTCATTCTATTCTGGGGGGTGGGGTGGGGCAGGAC
AGCAAGGGGGAGGATTGGGAAGACAATAGCAGGCATGCTGGGGATGCGGTGGGCTCTATGGTATTAATAG
TAATCAATTACGGGGTCATTAGTTCATAGCCCATATATGGAGTTCCGCGTTACATAACTTACGGTAAATG
GCCCGCCTGGCTGACCGCCCAACGACCCCCGCCCATTGACGTCAATAATGACGTATGTTCCCATAGTAAC
GCCAATAGGGACTTTCCATTGACGTCAATGGGTGGAGTATTTACGGTAAACTGCCCACTTGGCAGTACAT
CAAGTGTATCATATGCCAAGTACGCCCCCTATTGACGTCAATGACGGTAAATGGCCCGCCTGGCATTATG
CCCAGTACATGACCTTATGGGACTTTCCTACTTGGCAGTACATCTACGTATTAGTCATCGCTATTACCAT
GGTCGAGGTGAGCCCCACGTTCTGCTTCACTCTCCCCATCTCCCCCCCCTCCCCACCCCCAATTTTGTAT
TTATTTATTTTTTAATTATTTTGTGCAGCGATGGGGGCGGGGGGGGGGGGGGGGGGGGCCCCCGGGCGGG
GGGGGGGGGGGGGGGGGGGGGGGGGGGGGGGGGGGGGGGGGGCGGGGCGAGGCGGAGAGGTGCGGCGGCA
GCCAATCAGAGCGGCGCGCTCCGAAAGTTTCCTTTTATGGCGAGGCGGCGGCGGCGGCGGCCCTATAAAA
AGCGAAGCGCGCGGCGGGCGGGAGTCGCTGCGCGCTGCCTTCGCCCCGTGCCCCGCTCCGCCGCCGCCTC
GCGCCGCCCGCCCCGGCTCTGACTGACCGCGTTACTCCCACAGGTGAGCGGGCGGGACGGCCCTTCTCCT
CCGGGCTGTAATTAGCGCTTGGTTTAATGACGGCTTGTTTCTTTTCTGTGGCTGCGTGAAAGCCTTGAGG
GGCTCCGGGAGGGCCCTTTGTGCGGGGGGAGCGGCTCGGGGGGTGCGTGCGTGTGTGTGTGCGTGGGGAG
CGCCGCGTGCGGCTCCGCGCTGCCCGGCGGCTGTGAGCGCTGCGGGCGCGGCGCGGGGCTTTGTGCGCTC
CGCAGTGTGCGCGAGGGGAGCGCGGCCGGGGGCGGTGCCCCGCGGTGCGGGGGGGGCTGCGAGGGGAACA
AAGGCTGCGTGCGGGGTGTGTGCGTGGGGGGGTGAGCAGGGGGTGTGGGCGCGTCGGTCGGGCTGCAACC
CCCCCTGCACCCCCCTCCCCGAGTTGCTGAGCACGGCCCGGCTTCGGGTGCGGGGCTCCGTACGGGGCGT
GGCGCGGGGCTCGCCGTGCCGGGCGGGGGGTGGCGGCAGGTGGGGGTGCCGGGCGGGGCGGGGCCGCCTC
GGGCCGGGGAGGGCTCGGGGGAGGGGCGCGGCGGCCCCCGGAGCGCCGGCGGCTGTCGAGGCGCGGCGAG
CCGCAGCCATTGCCTTTTATGGTAATCGTGCGAGAGGGCGCAGGGACTTCCTTTGTCCCAAATCTGTGCG
GAGCCGAAATCTGGGAGGCGCCGCCGCACCCCCTCTAGCGGGCGCGGGGCGAAGCGGTGCGGCGCCGGCA
GGAAGGAAATGGGCGGGGAGGGCCTTCGTGCGTCGCCGCGCCGCCGTCCCCTTCTCCCTCTCCAGCCTCG
GGGCTGTCCGCGGGGGGACGGCTGCCTTCGGGGGGGACGGGGCAGGGCGGGGTTCGGCTTCTGGCGTGTG
ACCGGCGGCTCTAGAGCCTCTGCTAACCATGTTCATGCCTTCTTCTTTTTCCTACAGCTCCTGGGCAACG
TGCTGGTTATTGTGCTGTCTCATCATTTTGGCAAAGAATTGCTCGATCGACGGTATCGATGCCACCATGA
GCGCCTCCGCGTCGGTCGGGGGCCAGGTCCCCCAGCCACCCCCGGGCCCGGCCGCTGCTCTGCCTCCCGG
TTCTGCCGCGCGGGCCCTGCATGTGGAGCTGCCGTCTCAGCAGCGGCGTCTTCGACATCTTCGGAACATT
GCTGCCCGGAACATTGTTAATAGAAATGGCCATCAGCTCCTTGATACCTACTTTACACTTCACTTGTGTA
GTACTGAAAAGATATATAAAGAATTTTATAGAAGTGAAGTGATTAAGAATTCCTTGAATCCCACGTGGCG
AAGTCTCGATTTTGGAATTATGCCAGACCGTCTTGATACATCTGTGTCTTGTTTCGTGGTGAAGATATGG
GGTGGAAAGGAGAACATCTACCAGCTGTTGATTGAATGGAAAGTCTGTTTGGATGGGCTGAAATACTTGG
GTCAGCAGATTCATGCCCGAAACCAAAATGAAATAATTTTTGGGCTGAATGATGGATACTATGGTGCTCC
ATTTGAACATAAGGGTTATTCAAATGCTCAGAAGACTATTCTTCTGCAGGTGGATCAGAACTGTGTTCGC
AATTCTTACGATGTCTTCTCTTTGCTACGGCTTCATAGAGCCCAGTGTGCAATTAAACAGACTCAGGTAA
CTGTTCAGAAAATTGGAAAGGAAATTGAAGAAAAACTAAGACTCACATCTACAAGCAATGAACTGAAAAA
AAAAAGTGAATGCCTGCAGTTAAAAATTTTGGTGCTTCAGAATGAACTGGAACGGCAGAAGAAAGCTTTG
GGACGGGAGGTGGCATTACTGCATAAGCAACAAATTGCATTACAAGACAAAGGAAGTGCATTTTCAGCTG
AGCACCTCAAACTTCAACTCCAGAAGGAATCCCTAAATGAGCTGAGGAAGGAGTGCACTGCAAAAAGAGA
ACTCTTCTTGAAGACTAATGCTCAGTTGACAATTCGTTGCAGGCAGTTACTCTCTGAGCTTTCCTACATT
TACCCTATTGATTTGAATGAACATAAGGATTACTTTGTATGCGGTGTCAAGTTGCCTAATTCTGAGGACT
TCCAAGCAAAAGATGATGGAAGCATTGCTGTTGCCCTTGGTTATACTGCACATCTGGTCTCCATGATTTC
CTTTTTCCTACAAGTGCCCCTCAGATATCCTATAATTCATAAGGGGTCTAGATCAACAATCAAAGACAAT
ATCAATGACAAACTGACGGAAAAGGAGAGAGAGTTTCCACTGTATCCAAAAGGAGGGGAGAAGTTGCAGT
TTGATTATGGTGTCTATCTTCTGAACAAAAATATAGCACAGCTAAGATATCAACATGGACTAGGGACTCC
AGACTTGCGGCAAACCCTTCCCAACCTGAAAAACTTCATGGAGCATGGACTAATGGTCAGGTGTGACAGA
CATCACACCTCCAGTGCAATCCCTGTTCCTAAGAGACAAAGCTCCATATTTGGGGGTGCAGATGTAGGCT
TCTCTGGGGGGATCCCTTCACCAGACAAAGGACATCGAAAACGGGCCAGCTCTGAGAATGAGAGACTTCA
GTACAAAACCCCTCCTCCCAGTTACAACTCAGCATTAGCCCAGCCTGTGACCACCGTCCCCTCCATGGGA
GAGACCGAGAGAAAGATAACATCTCTATCCTCCTCCTTGGATACCTCCTTGGACTTCTCCAAAGAAAACA
AGAAAAAAGGAGAGGATCTAGTTGGCAGCTTAAACGGAGGCCACGCGAATGTGCACCCTAGCCAAGAACA
AGGAGAAGCCCTCTCCGGGCACCGGGCCACAGTCAATGGCACTCTCCTACCCAGCGAGCAGGCCGGGTCC
GCCAGTGTCCAGCTTCCAGGCGAGTTCCACCCAGTCTCAGAAGCTGAGCTCTGCTGTACTGTGGAGCAAG
CAGAAGAAATCATCGGGCTGGAAGCCACAGGTTTCGCCTCAGGTGATCAGCTAGAAGCATTTAACTGCAT
CCCAGTGGACAGTGCTGTGGCAGTAGAGTGTGACGAACAAGTTCTGGGAGAATTTGAAGAGTTCTCCCGA
AGGATCTATGCACTGAATGAAAACGTATCCAGCTTCCGCCGGCCGCGCAGGAGTTCCGATAAGTAACTCG
AGGAATTCACTCCTCAGGTGCAGGCTGCCTATCAGAAGGTGGTGGCTGGTGTGGCCAATGCCCTGGCTCA
CAAATACCACTGAGATCTTTTTCCCTCTGCCAAAAATTATGGGGACATCATGAAGCCCCTTGAGCATCTG
ACTTCTGGCTAATAAAGGAAATTTATTTTCATTGCAATAGTGTGTTGGAATTTTTTGTGTCTCTCACTCG
GAAGGACATATGGGAGGGCAAATCATTTAAAACATCAGAATGAGTATTTGGTTTAGAGTTTGGCAACATA
TGCCCATATGCTGGCTGCCATGAACAAAGGTTGGCTATAAAGAGGTCATCAGTATATGAAACAGCCCCCT
GCTGTCCATTCCTTATTCCATAGAAAAGCCTTGACTTGAGGTTAGATTTTTTTTATATTTTGTTTTGTGT
TATTTTTTTCTTTAACATCCCTAAAATTTTCCTTACATGTTTTACTAGCCAGATTTTTCCTCCTCTCCTG
ACTACTCCCAGTCATAGCTGTCCCTCTTCTCTTATGGAGATCCCTCGACCTGCAGCCCAAGCTTGGCGTA
ATCATGGTCATAGCTGTTTCCTGTGTGAAATTGTTATCCGCTCACAATTCCACACAACATACGAGCCGGA
AGCATAAAGTGTAAAGCCTGGGGTGCCTAATGAGTGAGCTAACTCACATTAATTGCGTTGCGCTCACTGC
CCGCTTTCCAGTCGGGAAACCTGTCGTGCCAGCGGATCCGCATCTCAATTAGTCAGCAACCATAGTCCCG
CCCCTAACTCCGCCCATCCCGCCCCTAACTCCGCCCAGTTCCGCCCATTCTCCGCCCCATGGCTGACTAA
TTTTTTTTATTTATGCAGAGGCCGAGGCCGCCTCGGCCTCTGAGCTATTCCAGAAGTAGTGAGGAGGCTT
TTTTGGAGGCCTAGGCTTTTGCAAAAAGCTAACTTGTTTATTGCAGCTTATAATGGTTACAAATAAAGCA
ATAGCATCACAAATTTCACAAATAAAGCATTTTTTTCACTGCATTCTAGTTGTGGTTTGTCCAAACTCAT
CAATGTATCTTATCATGTCTGGATCCGCTGCATTAATGAATCGGCCAACGCGCGGGGAGAGGCGGTTTGC
GTATTGGGCGCTCTTCCGCTTCCTCGCTCACTGACTCGCTGCGCTCGGTCGTTCGGCTGCGGCGAGCGGT
ATCAGCTCACTCAAAGGCGGTAATACGGTTATCCACAGAATCAGGGGATAACGCAGGAAAGAACATGTGA
GCAAAAGGCCAGCAAAAGGCCAGGAACCGTAAAAAGGCCGCGTTGCTGGCGTTTTTCCATAGGCTCCGCC
CCCCTGACGAGCATCACAAAAATCGACGCTCAAGTCAGAGGTGGCGAAACCCGACAGGACTATAAAGATA
CCAGGCGTTTCCCCCTGGAAGCTCCCTCGTGCGCTCTCCTGTTCCGACCCTGCCGCTTACCGGATACCTG
TCCGCCTTTCTCCCTTCGGGAAGCGTGGCGCTTTCTCATAGCTCACGCTGTAGGTATCTCAGTTCGGTGT
AGGTCGTTCGCTCCAAGCTGGGCTGTGTGCACGAACCCCCCGTTCAGCCCGACCGCTGCGCCTTATCCGG
TAACTATCGTCTTGAGTCCAACCCGGTAAGACACGACTTATCGCCACTGGCAGCAGCCACTGGTAACAGG
ATTAGCAGAGCGAGGTATGTAGGCGGTGCTACAGAGTTCTTGAAGTGGTGGCCTAACTACGGCTACACTA
GAAGAACAGTATTTGGTATCTGCGCTCTGCTGAAGCCAGTTACCTTCGGAAAAAGAGTTGGTAGCTCTTG
ATCCGGCAAACAAACCACCGCTGGTAGCGGTGGTTTTTTTGTTTGCAAGCAGCAGATTACGCGCAGAAAA
AAAGGATCTCAAGAAGATCCTTTGATCTTTTCTACGGGGTCTGACGCTCAGTGGAACGAAAACTCACGTT
AAGGGATTTTGGTCATGAGATTATCAAAAAGGATCTTCACCTAGATCCTTTTAAATTAAAAATGAAGTTT
TAAATCAATCTAAAGTATATATGAGTAAACTTGGTCTGACAGTTACCAATGCTTAATCAGTGAGGCACCT
ATCTCAGCGATCTGTCTATTTCGTTCATCCATAGTTGCCTGACTCCCCGTCGTGTAGATAACTACGATAC
GGGAGGGCTTACCATCTGGCCCCAGTGCTGCAATGATACCGCGAGACCCACGCTCACCGGCTCCAGATTT
ATCAGCAATAAACCAGCCAGCCGGAAGGGCCGAGCGCAGAAGTGGTCCTGCAACTTTATCCGCCTCCATC
CAGTCTATTAATTGTTGCCGGGAAGCTAGAGTAAGTAGTTCGCCAGTTAATAGTTTGCGCAACGTTGTTG
CCATTGCTACAGGCATCGTGGTGTCACGCTCGTCGTTTGGTATGGCTTCATTCAGCTCCGGTTCCCAACG
ATCAAGGCGAGTTACATGATCCCCCATGTTGTGCAAAAAAGCGGTTAGCTCCTTCGGTCCTCCGATCGTT
GTCAGAAGTAAGTTGGCCGCAGTGTTATCACTCATGGTTATGGCAGCACTGCATAATTCTCTTACTGTCA
TGCCATCCGTAAGATGCTTTTCTGTGACTGGTGAGTACTCAACCAAGTCATTCTGAGAATAGTGTATGCG
GCGACCGAGTTGCTCTTGCCCGGCGTCAATACGGGATAATACCGCGCCACATAGCAGAACTTTAAAAGTG
CTCATCATTGGAAAACGTTCTTCGGGGCGAAAACTCTCAAGGATCTTACCGCTGTTGAGATCCAGTTCGA
TGTAACCCACTCGTGCACCCAACTGATCTTCAGCATCTTTTACTTTCACCAGCGTTTCTGGGTGAGCAAA
AACAGGAAGGCAAAATGCCGCAAAAAAGGGAATAAGGGCGACACGGAAATGTTGAATACTCATACTCTTC
CTTTTTCAATATTATTGAAGCATTTATCAGGGTTATTGTCTCATGAGCGGATACATATTTGAATGTATTT
AGAAAAATAAACAAATAGGGGTTCCGCGCACATTTCCCCGAAAAGTGCCACCTGG
